Addgene plasmid #142083: TFORF2446
Purpose: Lentiviral vector for overexpressing transcription factor ORFs with unique 24-bp barcodes. Barcodes facilitate identification of transcription factors in pooled screens.
Depositing lab: Feng Zhang. Depositing organization: Broad Institute. Publication: A transcription factor atlas of directed differentiation. Joung J, Ma S, Tay T, Geiger-Schuller KR, Kirchgatterer PC, Verdine VK, Guo B, Arias-Garcia MA, Allen WE, Singh A, Kuksenko O, Abudayyeh OO, Gootenberg JS, Fu Z, Macrae RK, Buenrostro JD, Regev A, Zhang F. Cell. 2023 Jan 5;186(1):209-229.e26. doi: 10.1016/j.cell.2022.11.026. PubMed 36608654.
Backbone
  Vector backbone: pLX_TRC317
  Backbone manufacturer: Broad Institute Genetic Perturbation Platform
  Backbone size w/o insert (bp): 8264
  Vector type: Mammalian Expression, Lentiviral
  Selectable markers: Puromycin
Growth in bacteria
  Bacterial resistance: Ampicillin, 100 μg/mL
  Growth temperature: 37°C
  Growth strain: NEB Stable
  Copy number: High Copy
Gene/Insert
  Gene/Insert name: ZIK1
  Species: H. sapiens (human)
  Insert size (bp): 1400
  Entrez Gene: ZIK1 (a.k.a. ZNF762, MGC119699, MGC119700, MGC119701)
  Promoter: EF1a
  Cloning method: Unknown
  Sequencing primers: 5′ GGGTGGAGACTGAAGTTAGGCCAG; 3′ CACATAGCGTAAAAGGAGCAACATAG
Terms and licenses: Academic/Nonprofit Terms; Industry Terms: Not Available to Industry
Depositor comments: NM_001321146,XM_011526766,ENST00000599456 . The transcription factor ORF portion of this plasmid was synthesized by Genewiz. Please test multiple small colonies in case of plasmid recombination. To make this collection available in a timely manner, a portion of this collection was not fully sequenced by Addgene. If an Addgene verified full plasmid sequence is not available, please contact us prior to placing an order to request the full sequence.
How to cite: TFORF2446 was a gift from Feng Zhang (Addgene plasmid # 142083 ; http://n2t.net/addgene:142083 ; RRID:Addgene_142083)
