[The description below was written by a language model from this plasmid's Addgene catalogue record and pLannotate feature annotations shown in this document.]
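Description:
TFORF2446 is a lentiviral mammalian expression plasmid built on the pLX_TRC317 backbone that carries the human zinc-finger transcription factor ZIK1 (also known as ZNF762) as an open reading frame of about 1.4 kb. It belongs to a barcoded transcription factor ORF collection in which each construct carries a unique 24-bp barcode, so that the overexpressed factor can be identified by sequencing in pooled screens. The plasmid is propagated in E. coli through a high-copy ColE1/pUC-type origin with ampicillin resistance (AmpR), and also contains an f1 origin and remnants of a lac/lacZα cloning region. The record warns that the plasmid may recombine during propagation.

The viral portion has a self-inactivating design with Rev-dependent export. An RSV promoter fused to a truncated HIV-1 5' LTR drives genomic RNA production in packaging cells, followed by the Ψ packaging signal, a gag fragment, the RRE, a cPPT/CTS element and a ΔU3 3' LTR with a downstream SV40 poly(A) signal. Within the provirus there are two expression units. An SV40 early promoter/origin drives the puromycin N-acetyltransferase gene for selection of transduced cells, and the strong constitutive EF-1α promoter drives the ZIK1 ORF, with a WPRE downstream to enhance transcript stability and expression. The automated annotation matches only the first roughly 560 bp after the promoter to ZIK1. The rest of the insert and the barcode are not annotated, which may reflect the particular transcript isoform listed by the depositor. A short U6 promoter fragment lies just upstream of the WPRE, and the record does not explain its function. The construct is intended for ZIK1 overexpression in mammalian cells, alone or within pooled screens of directed differentiation.
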