Features (pLannotate 1.2.2; 31 found; start..end, strand, type, name):
      5..231     +  promoter       RSV promoter: Rous sarcoma virus enhancer/promoter
    232..412     +  LTR            5' LTR (truncated): truncated 5' long terminal repeat (LTR) from HIV-1
    459..584     +  misc_feature   HIV-1 Ψ: packaging signal of human immunodeficiency virus type 1
    568..931     +  CDS            HIV-1 gag (fragment): gag protein from human immunodeficiency virus 1; gag
   1077..1310    +  misc_feature   RRE: The Rev response element (RRE) of HIV-1 allows for Rev-dependent mRNA export from the nucleus to the cytoplasm.
   1687..1713    +  CDS            Rev (fragment): human immunodeficiency virus 1 (HIV-1) Rev protein; rev; enhances nuclear export of unspliced and incompletely spliced viral mRNAs
   1720..1743    +  promoter       SV40 promoter (fragment): SV40 early promoter
   1744..1815    +  promoter       SV40 promoter (fragment): SV40 enhancer and early promoter
   1839..1974    +  rep_origin     SV40 ori: SV40 origin of replication
   2020..2616    +  CDS            PuroR (fragment): puromycin N-acetyltransferase; pac from Streptomyces; confers resistance to puromycin
   2665..2782    +  misc_feature   cPPT/CTS: central polypurine tract and central termination sequence of HIV-1
   2847..2913    +  CDS            small t antigen (fragment): SV40 (simian virus 40) small t antigen
   2920..4098    +  promoter       EF-1α promoter: strong constitutive promoter for human elongation factor EF-1α
   4115..4672    +  CDS            ZIK1 (fragment): ZIK1_HUMAN - Also known as ZNF762. Experimental evidence at protein level: Swiss-Prot protein existence level 1. May be a transcriptional repressor. From Homo sapiens (Human).
   5426..5479    +  promoter       U6 promoter (fragment): RNA polymerase III promoter for human U6 snRNA
   5521..6109    +  misc_feature   WPRE: woodchuck hepatitis virus posttranscriptional regulatory element
   6160..6179    +  misc_feature   cPPT/CTS (fragment): central polypurine tract and central termination sequence of HIV-1
   6181..6414    +  LTR            3' LTR (ΔU3): self-inactivating 3' long terminal repeat (LTR) from HIV-1
   6492..6613    +  polyA_signal   SV40 poly(A) signal: SV40 polyadenylation signal
   6653..6788    +  rep_origin     SV40 ori: SV40 origin of replication
   6809..6827    -  promoter       T7 promoter: promoter for bacteriophage T7 RNA polymerase
   6835..6990    +  CDS            lacZα (fragment): LacZα fragment of β-galactosidase; lacZ fragment
   6995..7423    +  rep_origin     f1 ori (sequence partly withheld): f1 bacteriophage origin of replication; arrow indicates direction of (+) strand synthesis
   7476..7580    +  promoter       AmpR promoter: bla
   7581..8441    +  CDS            AmpR: β-lactamase; bla; confers resistance to ampicillin, carbenicillin, and related antibiotics
   8612..9200    +  rep_origin     ori: high-copy-number ColE1/pMB1/pBR322/pUC origin of replication
   9383..9475    +  CDS            lacI (fragment): lac repressor; lacI; The lac repressor binds to the lac operator to inhibit transcription in E. coli. This inhibition can be relieved by adding lactose or isopropyl-β-D-thiogalactopyranoside (IPTG).
   9488..9509    +  protein_bind   CAP binding site: CAP binding activates transcription in the presence of cAMP. E. coli catabolite activator protein
   9524..9554    +  promoter       lac promoter: promoter for the E. coli lac operon
   9562..9578    +  protein_bind   lac operator: The lac repressor binds to the lac operator to inhibit transcription in E. coli. This inhibition can be relieved by adding lactose or isopropyl-β-D-thiogalactopyranoside (IPTG). lac repressor encoded by lacI
   9623..9641    +  promoter       T3 promoter: promoter for bacteriophage T3 RNA polymerase
>Addgene plasmid #142083 | TFORF2446 | addgene full sequence | sequence record 395975 | Addgene NGS Result
TTAATGTAGTCTTATGCAATACTCTTGTAGTCTTGCAACATGGTAACGATGAGTTAGCAACATGCCTTAC
AAGGAGAGAAAAAGCACCGTGCATGCCGATTGGTGGAAGTAAGGTGGTACGATCGTGCCTTATTAGGAAG
GCAACAGACGGGTCTGACATGGATTGGACGAACCACTGAATTGCCGCATTGCAGAGATATTGTATTTAAG
TGCCTAGCTCGATACATAAACGGGTCTCTCTGGTTAGACCAGATCTGAGCCTGGGAGCTCTCTGGCTAAC
TAGGGAACCCACTGCTTAAGCCTCAATAAAGCTTGCCTTGAGTGCTTCAAGTAGTGTGTGCCCGTCTGTT
GTGTGACTCTGGTAACTAGAGATCCCTCAGACCCTTTTAGTCAGTGTGGAAAATCTCTAGCAGTGGCGCC
CGAACAGGGACTTGAAAGCGAAAGGGAAACCAGAGGAGCTCTCTCGACGCAGGACTCGGCTTGCTGAAGC
GCGCACGGCAAGAGGCGAGGGGCGGCGACTGGTGAGTACGCCAAAAATTTTGACTAGCGGAGGCTAGAAG
GAGAGAGATGGGTGCGAGAGCGTCAGTATTAAGCGGGGGAGAATTAGATCGCGATGGGAAAAAATTCGGT
TAAGGCCAGGGGGAAAGAAAAAATATAAATTAAAACATATAGTATGGGCAAGCAGGGAGCTAGAACGATT
CGCAGTTAATCCTGGCCTGTTAGAAACATCAGAAGGCTGTAGACAAATACTGGGACAGCTACAACCATCC
CTTCAGACAGGATCAGAAGAACTTAGATCATTATATAATACAGTAGCAACCCTCTATTGTGTGCATCAAA
GGATAGAGATAAAAGACACCAAGGAAGCTTTAGACAAGATAGAGGAAGAGCAAAACAAAAGTAAGACCAC
CGCACAGCAAGCGGCCGCTGATCTTCAGACCTGGAGGAGGAGATATGAGGGACAATTGGAGAAGTGAATT
ATATAAATATAAAGTAGTAAAAATTGAACCATTAGGAGTAGCACCCACCAAGGCAAAGAGAAGAGTGGTG
CAGAGAGAAAAAAGAGCAGTGGGAATAGGAGCTTTGTTCCTTGGGTTCTTGGGAGCAGCAGGAAGCACTA
TGGGCGCAGCGTCAATGACGCTGACGGTACAGGCCAGACAATTATTGTCTGGTATAGTGCAGCAGCAGAA
CAATTTGCTGAGGGCTATTGAGGCGCAACAGCATCTGTTGCAACTCACAGTCTGGGGCATCAAGCAGCTC
CAGGCAAGAATCCTGGCTGTGGAAAGATACCTAAAGGATCAACAGCTCCTGGGGATTTGGGGTTGCTCTG
GAAAACTCATTTGCACCACTGCTGTGCCTTGGAATGCTAGTTGGAGTAATAAATCTCTGGAACAGATTTG
GAATCACACGACCTGGATGGAGTGGGACAGAGAAATTAACAATTACACAAGCTTAATACACTCCTTAATT
GAAGAATCGCAAAACCAGCAAGAAAAGAATGAACAAGAATTATTGGAATTAGATAAATGGGCAAGTTTGT
GGAATTGGTTTAACATAACAAATTGGCTGTGGTATATAAAATTATTCATAATGATAGTAGGAGGCTTGGT
AGGTTTAAGAATAGTTTTTGCTGTACTTTCTATAGTGAATAGAGTTAGGCAGGGATATTCACCATTATCG
TTTCAGACCCACCTCCCAACCCCGAGGGGACCCATGCATTGCATCTCAATTAGTCAGCAACCAGGTGTGG
AAAGTCCCCAGGCTCCCCAGCAGGCAGAAGTATGCAAAGCATGCGTCTCAATTAGTCAGCAACCATAGTC
CCGCCCCTAACTCCGCCCATCCCGCCCCTAACTCCGCCCAGTTCCGCCCATTCTCCGCCCCATGGCTGAC
TAATTTTTTTTATTTATGCAGAGGCCGAGGCCGCCTCGGCCTCTGAGCTATTCCAGAAGTAGTGAGGAGG
CTTTTTTGGAGGCCTAGGCTTTTGCAAAAAGCTTTCTAGAGGTACCACCGGAGCTTACCATGACCGAGTA
CAAGCCCACGGTGCGCCTCGCCACCCGCGACGACGTCCCCAGGGCCGTACGCACCCTCGCCGCCGCGTTC
GCCGACTACCCCGCCACGCGCCACACCGTCGATCCGGACCGCCACATCGAGCGGGTCACCGAGCTGCAAG
AACTCTTCCTCACGCGCGTCGGGCTCGACATCGGCAAGGTGTGGGTCGCGGACGACGGCGCCGCCGTGGC
GGTCTGGACCACGCCGGAGAGCGTCGAAGCGGGGGCGGTGTTCGCCGAGATCGGCCCGCGCATGGCCGAG
TTGAGCGGTTCCCGGCTGGCCGCGCAGCAACAGATGGAAGGCCTCCTGGCGCCGCACCGGCCCAAGGAGC
CCGCGTGGTTCCTGGCCACCGTCGGCGTCTCGCCCGACCACCAGGGCAAGGGTCTGGGCAGCGCCGTCGT
GCTCCCCGGAGTGGAGGCGGCCGAGCGCGCCGGGGTGCCCGCCTTCCTGGAGACCTCCGCGCCCCGCAAC
CTCCCCTTCTACGAGCGGCTCGGCTTCACCGTCACCGCCGACGTCGAGGTGCCCGAAGGACCGCGCACCT
GGTGCATGACCCGCAAGCCCGGTGCCAGTTAACGAATTCTAGATCTTGAGACAAATGGCAGTATTCATCC
ACAATTTTAAAAGAAAAGGGGGGATTGGGGGGTACAGTGCAGGGGAAAGAATAGTAGACATAATAGCAAC
AGACATACAAACTAAAGAATTACAAAAACAAATTACAAAAATTCAAAATTTTCGGGTTTATTACAGGGAC
AGCAGAGATCCACTTTGGCGCCGGCTCGAGGCCTGCAGGTGCAAAGATGGATAAAGTTTTAAACAGAGAG
GAATCTTTGCAGCTAATGGACCTTCTAGGTCTTGAAAGGAGTGGGAATTGGCTCCGGTGCCCGTCAGTGG
GCAGAGCGCACATCGCCCACAGTCCCCGAGAAGTTGGGGGGAGGGGTCGGCAATTGAACCGGTGCCTAGA
GAAGGTGGCGCGGGGTAAACTGGGAAAGTGATGTCGTGTACTGGCTCCGCCTTTTTCCCGAGGGTGGGGG
AGAACCGTATATAAGTGCAGTAGTCGCCGTGAACGTTCTTTTTCGCAACGGGTTTGCCGCCAGAACACAG
GTAAGTGCCGTGTGTGGTTCCCGCGGGCCTGGCCTCTTTACGGGTTATGGCCCTTGCGTGCCTTGAATTA
CTTCCACCTGGCTGCAGTACGTGATTCTTGATCCCGAGCTTCGGGTTGGAAGTGGGTGGGAGAGTTCGAG
GCCTTGCGCTTAAGGAGCCCCTTCGCCTCGTGCTTGAGTTGAGGCCTGGCCTGGGCGCTGGGGCCGCCGC
GTGCGAATCTGGTGGCACCTTCGCGCCTGTCTCGCTGCTTTCGATAAGTCTCTAGCCATTTAAAATTTTT
GATGACCTGCTGCGACGCTTTTTTTCTGGCAAGATAGTCTTGTAAATGCGGGCCAAGATCTGCACACTGG
TATTTCGGTTTTTGGGGCCGCGGGCGGCGACGGGGCCCGTGCGTCCCAGCGCACATGTTCGGCGAGGCGG
GGCCTGCGAGCGCGGCCACCGAGAATCGGACGGGGGTAGTCTCAAGCTGGCCGGCCTGCTCTGGTGCCTG
GCCTCGCGCCGCCGTGTATCGCCCCGCCCTGGGCGGCAAGGCTGGCCCGGTCGGCACCAGTTGCGTGAGC
GGAAAGATGGCCGCTTCCCGGCCCTGCTGCAGGGAGCTCAAAATGGAGGACGCGGCGCTCGGGAGAGCGG
GCGGGTGAGTCACCCACACAAAGGAAAAGGGCCTTTCCGTCCTCAGCCGTCGCTTCATGTGACTCCACGG
AGTACCGGGCGCCGTCCAGGCACCTCGATTAGTTCTCGAGCTTTTGGAGTACGTCGTCTTTAGGTTGGGG
GGAGGGGTTTTATGCGATGGAGTTTCCCCACACTGAGTGGGTGGAGACTGAAGTTAGGCCAGCTTGGCAC
TTGATGTAATTCTCCTTGGAATTTGCCCTTTTTGAGTTTGGATCTTGGTTCATTCTCAAGCCTCAGACAG
TGGTTCAAAGTTTTTTTCTTCCATTTCAGGTGTCGTGAGGCTAGCACCGCCACCATGCTGGAGAACTTTG
CCCTTGTAGCCTCACTGGGTTGTGGCCATGGAACAGAGGATGAAGAGACACCTTCTGACCAGAATGTTTC
TGTAGGAGTGTCACAGTCAAAGGCAGGTTCATCCACACAGAAGACTCAATCCTGTGAGATGTGTGTCCCA
GTCCTGAAAGATATTTTGCATCTAGCTGATCTCCCTGGGCAGAAACCATACTTGGTTGGAGAATGTACAA
ACCATCACCAGCACCAGAAGCATCACAGTGCAAAGAAATCCTTGAAGAGGGACATGGACAGAGCCTCATA
TGTGAAGTGCTGCCTATTCTGTATGTCATTGAAGCCCTTTCGCAAATGGGAGGTTGGAAAGGACCTTCCA
GCCATGTTGCGGCTTCTGAGGTCCCTGGTCTTTCCTGGAGGCAAGAAACCCGGCACAATTACTGAATGTG
GGGAGGACATTCGCAGTCAAAAAAGTCATTACAAGTCAGGTGAATGTGGGAAGGCTTCCAGGCACAAACA
CACTCCTGTTTACCATCCAAGAGTCTACACTGGAAAAAAGCTTTATGAGTGTAGCAAATGTGGGAAAGCC
TTCCGTGGCAAGTACTCACTTGTTCAGCACCAGAGAGTCCATACTGGAGAAAGGCCTTGGGAGTGCAATG
AATGTGGAAAATTCTTTAGCCAAACCTCCCACCTGAATGATCATCGGAGAATCCACACCGGAGAAAGGCC
TTATGAGTGCAGCGAATGTGGAAAATTATTTAGACAAAACTCCAGCCTTGTTGACCACCAGAAAATACAC
ACTGGAGCAAGGCCTTATGAGTGTAGCCAGTGTGGGAAATCCTTTAGCCAAAAAGCCACCCTTGTTAAAC
ACCAAAGAGTTCACACTGGAGAAAGGCCTTATAAGTGTGGTGAATGTGGGAATTCCTTTAGTCAAAGTGC
CATTCTTAATCAACACCGAAGAATTCACACTGGAGCAAAGCCTTATGAGTGTGGCCAGTGTGGGAAATCC
TTTAGTCAAAAAGCTACCCTCATTAAACACCAGAGAGTTCACACTGGAGAAAGGCCTTATAAGTGTGGTG
ACTGTGGGAAATCCTTTAGTCAAAGCTCCATCCTTATTCAACACCGGAGAATTCATACTGGAGCAAGGCC
TTATGAGTGTGGCCAGTGTGGAAAGTCCTTTAGCCAAAAGTCTGGTCTCATTCAACACCAAGTGGTTCAC
ACTGGAGAAAGGCCTTATGAGTGCAACAAATGTGGGAATTCCTTTAGCCAATGCTCCAGCCTCATACATC
ACCAAAAATGTCATAACACATAGTAATGAACTAGTCCGTAACTTGAAAGTATTTCGATTTCTTGGCTTTA
TATATCTTGTGGAAAGGACGAGTTACTAGTTGTGGGTATCTCTGGACGCGTTAAGTCGACAATCAACCTC
TGGATTACAAAATTTGTGAAAGATTGACTGGTATTCTTAACTATGTTGCTCCTTTTACGCTATGTGGATA
CGCTGCTTTAATGCCTTTGTATCATGCTATTGCTTCCCGTATGGCTTTCATTTTCTCCTCCTTGTATAAA
TCCTGGTTGCTGTCTCTTTATGAGGAGTTGTGGCCCGTTGTCAGGCAACGTGGCGTGGTGTGCACTGTGT
TTGCTGACGCAACCCCCACTGGTTGGGGCATTGCCACCACCTGTCAGCTCCTTTCCGGGACTTTCGCTTT
CCCCCTCCCTATTGCCACGGCGGAACTCATCGCCGCCTGCCTTGCCCGCTGCTGGACAGGGGCTCGGCTG
TTGGGCACTGACAATTCCGTGGTGTTGTCGGGGAAATCATCGTCCTTTCCTTGGCTGCTCGCCTGTGTTG
CCACCTGGATTCTGCGCGGGACGTCCTTCTGCTACGTCCCTTCGGCCCTCAATCCAGCGGACCTTCCTTC
CCGCGGCCTGCTGCCGGCTCTGCGGCCTCTTCCGCGTCTTCGCCTTCGCCCTCAGACGAGTCGGATCTCC
CTTTGGGCCGCCTCCCCGCGTCGACTTTAAGACCAATGACTTACAAGGCAGCTGTAGATCTTAGCCACTT
TTTAAAAGAAAAGGGGGGACTGGAAGGGCTAATTCACTCCCAACGAAGACAAGATCTGCTTTTTGCTTGT
ACTGGGTCTCTCTGGTTAGACCAGATCTGAGCCTGGGAGCTCTCTGGCTAACTAGGGAACCCACTGCTTA
AGCCTCAATAAAGCTTGCCTTGAGTGCTTCAAGTAGTGTGTGCCCGTCTGTTGTGTGACTCTGGTAACTA
GAGATCCCTCAGACCCTTTTAGTCAGTGTGGAAAATCTCTAGCAGTACGTATAGTAGTTCATGTCATCTT
ATTATTCAGTATTTATAACTTGCAAAGAAATGAATATCAGAGAGTGAGAGGAACTTGTTTATTGCAGCTT
ATAATGGTTACAAATAAAGCAATAGCATCACAAATTTCACAAATAAAGCATTTTTTTCACTGCATTCTAG
TTGTGGTTTGTCCAAACTCATCAATGTATCTTATCATGTCTGGCTCTAGCTATCCCGCCCCTAACTCCGC
CCATCCCGCCCCTAACTCCGCCCAGTTCCGCCCATTCTCCGCCCCATGGCTGACTAATTTTTTTTATTTA
TGCAGAGGCCGAGGCCGCCTCGGCCTCTGAGCTATTCCAGAAGTAGTGAGGAGGCTTTTTTGGAGGCCTA
GGGACGTACCCAATTCGCCCTATAGTGAGTCGTATTACGCGCGCTCACTGGCCGTCGTTTTACAACGTCG
TGACTGGGAAAACCCTGGCGTTACCCAACTTAATCGCCTTGCAGCACATCCCCCTTTCGCCAGCTGGCGT
AATAGCGAAGAGGCCCGCACCGATCGCCCTTCCCAACAGTTGCGCAGCCTGAATGGCGAATGGG
[124 nt withheld, positions 6995-7118]
C
[91 nt withheld, positions 7120-7210]
A
[49 nt withheld, positions 7212-7260]
CCTTTGACGTTGGAGTCCACGTTCTTT
[37 nt withheld, positions 7288-7324]
ACCCTATCTCGGTCTATTCTTTTGATTTATAAGGGATTTTGCCGATTTCGGCCTATTGGTTAAAAAATGA
GCTGATTTAACAAAAATTTAACGCGAATTTTAACAAAATATTAACGCTTACAATTTAGGTGGCACTTTTC
GGGGAAATGTGCGCGGAACCCCTATTTGTTTATTTTTCTAAATACATTCAAATATGTATCCGCTCATGAG
ACAATAACCCTGATAAATGCTTCAATAATATTGAAAAAGGAAGAGTATGAGTATTCAACATTTCCGTGTC
GCCCTTATTCCCTTTTTTGCGGCATTTTGCCTTCCTGTTTTTGCTCACCCAGAAACGCTGGTGAAAGTAA
AAGATGCTGAAGATCAGTTGGGTGCACGAGTGGGTTACATCGAACTGGATCTCAACAGCGGTAAGATCCT
TGAGAGTTTTCGCCCCGAAGAACGTTTTCCAATGATGAGCACTTTTAAAGTTCTGCTATGTGGCGCGGTA
TTATCCCGTATTGACGCCGGGCAAGAGCAACTCGGTCGCCGCATACACTATTCTCAGAATGACTTGGTTG
AGTACTCACCAGTCACAGAAAAGCATCTTACGGATGGCATGACAGTAAGAGAATTATGCAGTGCTGCCAT
AACCATGAGTGATAACACTGCGGCCAACTTACTTCTGACAACGATCGGAGGACCGAAGGAGCTAACCGCT
TTTTTGCACAACATGGGGGATCATGTAACTCGCCTTGATCGTTGGGAACCGGAGCTGAATGAAGCCATAC
CAAACGACGAGCGTGACACCACGATGCCTGTAGCAATGGCAACAACGTTGCGCAAACTATTAACTGGCGA
ACTACTTACTCTAGCTTCCCGGCAACAATTAATAGACTGGATGGAGGCGGATAAAGTTGCAGGACCACTT
CTGCGCTCGGCCCTTCCGGCTGGCTGGTTTATTGCTGATAAATCTGGAGCCGGTGAGCGTGGGTCTCGCG
GTATCATTGCAGCACTGGGGCCAGATGGTAAGCCCTCCCGTATCGTAGTTATCTACACGACGGGGAGTCA
GGCAACTATGGATGAACGAAATAGACAGATCGCTGAGATAGGTGCCTCACTGATTAAGCATTGGTAACTG
TCAGACCAAGTTTACTCATATATACTTTAGATTGATTTAAAACTTCATTTTTAATTTAAAAGGATCTAGG
TGAAGATCCTTTTTGATAATCTCATGACCAAAATCCCTTAACGTGAGTTTTCGTTCCACTGAGCGTCAGA
CCCCGTAGAAAAGATCAAAGGATCTTCTTGAGATCCTTTTTTTCTGCGCGTAATCTGCTGCTTGCAAACA
AAAAAACCACCGCTACCAGCGGTGGTTTGTTTGCCGGATCAAGAGCTACCAACTCTTTTTCCGAAGGTAA
CTGGCTTCAGCAGAGCGCAGATACCAAATACTGTTCTTCTAGTGTAGCCGTAGTTAGGCCACCACTTCAA
GAACTCTGTAGCACCGCCTACATACCTCGCTCTGCTAATCCTGTTACCAGTGGCTGCTGCCAGTGGCGAT
AAGTCGTGTCTTACCGGGTTGGACTCAAGACGATAGTTACCGGATAAGGCGCAGCGGTCGGGCTGAACGG
GGGGTTCGTGCACACAGCCCAGCTTGGAGCGAACGACCTACACCGAACTGAGATACCTACAGCGTGAGCT
ATGAGAAAGCGCCACGCTTCCCGAAGGGAGAAAGGCGGACAGGTATCCGGTAAGCGGCAGGGTCGGAACA
GGAGAGCGCACGAGGGAGCTTCCAGGGGGAAACGCCTGGTATCTTTATAGTCCTGTCGGGTTTCGCCACC
TCTGACTTGAGCGTCGATTTTTGTGATGCTCGTCAGGGGGGCGGAGCCTATGGAAAAACGCCAGCAACGC
GGCCTTTTTACGGTTCCTGGCCTTTTGCTGGCCTTTTGCTCACATGTTCTTTCCTGCGTTATCCCCTGAT
TCTGTGGATAACCGTATTACCGCCTTTGAGTGAGCTGATACCGCTCGCCGCAGCCGAACGACCGAGCGCA
GCGAGTCAGTGAGCGAGGAAGCGGAAGAGCGCCCAATACGCAAACCGCCTCTCCCCGCGCGTTGGCCGAT
TCATTAATGCAGCTGGCACGACAGGTTTCCCGACTGGAAAGCGGGCAGTGAGCGCAACGCAATTAATGTG
AGTTAGCTCACTCATTAGGCACCCCAGGCTTTACACTTTATGCTTCCGGCTCGTATGTTGTGTGGAATTG
TGAGCGGATAACAATTTCACACAGGAAACAGCTATGACCATGATTACGCCAAGCGCGCAATTAACCCTCA
CTAAAGGGAACAAAAGCTGGAGCTGCAAGC
