>Addgene plasmid #142083 | TFORF2446 | depositor partial sequence | sequence record 278386 | Insert
ACCGCCACCATGCTGGAGAACTTTGCCCTTGTAGCCTCACTGGGTTGTGGCCATGGAACAGAGGATGAAG
AGACACCTTCTGACCAGAATGTTTCTGTAGGAGTGTCACAGTCAAAGGCAGGTTCATCCACACAGAAGAC
TCAATCCTGTGAGATGTGTGTCCCAGTCCTGAAAGATATTTTGCATCTAGCTGATCTCCCTGGGCAGAAA
CCATACTTGGTTGGAGAATGTACAAACCATCACCAGCACCAGAAGCATCACAGTGCAAAGAAATCCTTGA
AGAGGGACATGGACAGAGCCTCATATGTGAAGTGCTGCCTATTCTGTATGTCATTGAAGCCCTTTCGCAA
ATGGGAGGTTGGAAAGGACCTTCCAGCCATGTTGCGGCTTCTGAGGTCCCTGGTCTTTCCTGGAGGCAAG
AAACCCGGCACAATTACTGAATGTGGGGAGGACATTCGCAGTCAAAAAAGTCATTACAAGTCAGGTGAAT
GTGGGAAGGCTTCCAGGCACAAACACACTCCTGTTTACCATCCAAGAGTCTACACTGGAAAAAAGCTTTA
TGAGTGTAGCAAATGTGGGAAAGCCTTCCGTGGCAAGTACTCACTTGTTCAGCACCAGAGAGTCCATACT
GGAGAAAGGCCTTGGGAGTGCAATGAATGTGGAAAATTCTTTAGCCAAACCTCCCACCTGAATGATCATC
GGAGAATCCACACCGGAGAAAGGCCTTATGAGTGCAGCGAATGTGGAAAATTATTTAGACAAAACTCCAG
CCTTGTTGACCACCAGAAAATACACACTGGAGCAAGGCCTTATGAGTGTAGCCAGTGTGGGAAATCCTTT
AGCCAAAAAGCCACCCTTGTTAAACACCAAAGAGTTCACACTGGAGAAAGGCCTTATAAGTGTGGTGAAT
GTGGGAATTCCTTTAGTCAAAGTGCCATTCTTAATCAACACCGAAGAATTCACACTGGAGCAAAGCCTTA
TGAGTGTGGCCAGTGTGGGAAATCCTTTAGTCAAAAAGCTACCCTCATTAAACACCAGAGAGTTCACACT
GGAGAAAGGCCTTATAAGTGTGGTGACTGTGGGAAATCCTTTAGTCAAAGCTCCATCCTTATTCAACACC
GGAGAATTCATACTGGAGCAAGGCCTTATGAGTGTGGCCAGTGTGGAAAGTCCTTTAGCCAAAAGTCTGG
TCTCATTCAACACCAAGTGGTTCACACTGGAGAAAGGCCTTATGAGTGCAACAAATGTGGGAATTCCTTT
AGCCAATGCTCCAGCCTCATACATCACCAAAAATGTCATAACACATAGTAATGAACTAGTCCGTAACTTG
AAAGTATTTCGATTTCTTGGCTTTATATATCTTGTGGAAAGGACGAGTTACTAGTTGTGGGTATCTCTGG
