>Addgene plasmid #142083 | TFORF2446 | depositor partial sequence | sequence record 278387 | Barcode
GTTACTAGTTGTGGGTATCTCTGG
